>Addgene plasmid #181773 | AiP940-Sncg-IRES2-FlpO-neo | addgene full sequence | sequence record 356718 | Addgene NGS Result
CTAAATTGTAAGCGTTAATATTTTGTTAAAATTCGCGTTAAATTTTTGTTAAATCAGCTCATTTTTTAAC
CAATAGGCCGAAATCGGCAAAATCCCTTATAAATCAAAAGAATAGACCGAGATAGGGT
[37 nt withheld, positions 129-165]
AAAGAACGTGGACTCCAACGTCAAAGG
[49 nt withheld, positions 193-241]
T
[91 nt withheld, positions 243-333]
G
[124 nt withheld, positions 335-458]
CCCATTCGCCATTCAGGCTGCGCAACTGTTGGGAAGGGCGATCGGTGCGGGCCTCTTCGCTATTACGCCA
GCTGGCGAAAGGGGGATGTGCTGCAAGGCGATTAAGTTGGGTAACGCCAGGGTTTTCCCAGTCACGACGT
TGTAAAACGACGGCCAGTGAGCGCGCGTAATACGACTCACTATAGGGCGAATTGGGTACCAACGCCGGCG
TTATCCAGAAGCGATCGCGTCGACATTTAAATGGCCGGCCGGCTTTGCCATTTTCTGTTGACCCATGAAC
TAGTTGTGACATCATACCCTAACCCCAAGTTAACACAGATACGTTCTGAGAACAGACTCTAGACTGACCA
TCAGTCTAGTTCCAAACCCACTGCCGTCATGACCGTGAAGGAAATGCTGTGGAGATGGAAGACAGGCCTG
AGCCAAGAGTCCATCCGGAAGGCCGGAAGAGTGACCCACACTCCTGAGTACCTGAGAGGGACCTGAAGCC
CTGATACTTTGAACTCTGAAGCCATGCAATAGTATCTAGGCCCTGACCCCTATCCTCAGGATCTCTGTGA
ACAGTGATGGCATTCGATGCTCATACAGCCTGAGGGAGGGGTTTGTGTGACTCAAGGGTCTCTCCTTACT
GCACACACTCCAGGCTTCCTCGCTTTAGGAGCCTAAGTCTGTAGGGGCCAGGTGCCCATGACTTGGGATG
TGCTTGCAGGAGATGATGCCTGGCTTGGAGGGTATCTGGCACCTCCAGACCCTCTAAGCACAGAAACATG
ATGGAAGGCCTCTGTTCATCTGTGAGACCTGACAGGGGAGACCCTGCTATGGCAACTGAGGGCCCGTGTC
TCTTCCCATAGCCTTGTGTCTCCTTTGCTCCCCTGTAGGAGGACTTGGAACCCCCTGCACAGGACCAAGA
AGCCAAAGAGCAAGAGGAGAATGAAGAGGTAAGAGGGGTTCCCAGGGTGCACCAGAAAGTTCTGCCATAG
AGACCTGAGCCAGAGAGGCCCTGCTTTCATTTCTTGGTCCTGGGAGACCTTCCACAGCTTCCCACAGTGC
CGTGGGTAGGGCAGTCAGGGACCCGAGTGCCTGACCGCTCCATGAGTGACCATTTCCAGGTGGTCAAGGA
GAATTGTGGGCCTGGAAATGGGTGCAAGTCTCTTTCCCTCCCTCCTTCCTTCCCTTCCTCCCTCCCTCCT
GCCCTCCCCCTCTTCTTCCTGCCCTCTCTTCTCTGCCAGGCCAAGAGTGGAGAAGACTAGCTTAAGGCCC
CTCTCCCTCCCCCCCCCCTAACGTTACTGGCCGAAGCCGCTTGGAATAAGGCCGGTGTGCGTTTGTCTAT
ATGTTATTTTCCACCATATTGCCGTCTTTTGGCAATGTGAGGGCCCGGAAACCTGGCCCTGTCTTCTTGA
CGAGCATTCCTAGGGGTCTTTCCCCTCTCGCCAAAGGAATGCAAGGTCTGTTGAATGTCGTGAAGGAAGC
AGTTCCTCTGGAAGCTTCTTGAAGACAAACAACGTCTGTAGCGACCCTTTGCAGGCAGCGGAACCCCCCA
CCTGGCGACAGGTGCCTCTGCGGCCAAAAGCCACGTGTATAAGATACACCTGCAAAGGCGGCACAACCCC
AGTGCCACGTTGTGAGTTGGATAGTTGTGGAAAGAGTCAAATGGCTCTCCTCAAGCGTATTCAACAAGGG
GCTGAAGGATGCCCAGAAGGTACCCCATTGTATGGGATCTGATCTGGGGCCTCGGTGCACATGCTTTACA
TGTGTTTAGTCGAGGTTAAAAAAACGTCTAGGCCCCCCGAACCACGGGGACGTGGTTTTCCTTTGAAAAA
CACGATGATAATATGGCGACCGCGGCCACCATGGCTCCTAAGAAGAAGAGGAAGGTGATGAGCCAGTTCG
ACATCCTGTGCAAGACCCCCCCCAAGGTGCTGGTGCGGCAGTTCGTGGAGAGATTCGAGAGGCCCAGCGG
CGAGAAGATCGCCAGCTGTGCCGCCGAGCTGACCTACCTGTGCTGGATGATCACCCACAACGGCACCGCC
ATCAAGAGGGCCACCTTCATGAGCTACAACACCATCATCAGCAACAGCCTGAGCTTCGACATCGTGAACA
AGAGCCTGCAGTTCAAGTACAAGACCCAGAAGGCCACCATCCTGGAGGCCAGCCTGAAGAAGCTGATCCC
CGCCTGGGAGTTCACCATCATCCCTTACAACGGCCAGAAGCACCAGAGCGACATCACCGACATCGTGTCC
AGCCTGCAGCTGCAGTTCGAGAGCAGCGAGGAGGCCGACAAGGGCAACAGCCACAGCAAGAAGATGCTGA
AGGCCCTGCTGTCCGAGGGCGAGAGCATCTGGGAGATCACCGAGAAGATCCTGAACAGCTTCGAGTACAC
CAGCAGGTTCACCAAGACCAAGACCCTGTACCAGTTCCTGTTCCTGGCCACATTCATCAACTGCGGCAGG
TTCAGCGACATCAAGAACGTGGACCCCAAGAGCTTCAAGCTGGTGCAGAACAAGTACCTGGGCGTGATCA
TTCAGTGCCTGGTGACCGAGACCAAGACAAGCGTGTCCAGGCACATCTACTTTTTCAGCGCCAGAGGCAG
GATCGACCCCCTGGTGTACCTGGACGAGTTCCTGAGGAACAGCGAGCCCGTGCTGAAGAGAGTGAACAGG
ACCGGCAACAGCAGCAGCAACAAGCAGGAGTACCAGCTGCTGAAGGACAACCTGGTGCGCAGCTACAACA
AGGCCCTGAAGAAGAACGCCCCCTACCCCATCTTCGCTATCAAGAACGGCCCTAAGAGCCACATCGGCAG
GCACCTGATGACCAGCTTTCTGAGCATGAAGGGCCTGACCGAGCTGACAAACGTGGTGGGCAACTGGAGC
GACAAGAGGGCCTCCGCCGTGGCCAGGACCACCTACACCCACCAGATCACCGCCATCCCCGACCACTACT
TCGCCCTGGTGTCCAGGTACTACGCCTACGACCCCATCAGCAAGGAGATGATCGCCCTGAAGGACGAGAC
CAACCCCATCGAGGAGTGGCAGCACATCGAGCAGCTGAAGGGCAGCGCCGAGGGCAGCATCAGATACCCC
GCCTGGAACGGCATCATCAGCCAGGAGGTGCTGGACTACCTGAGCAGCTACATCAACAGGCGGATCTGAC
GTACGGCCTCGACTGTGCCTTCTAGTTGCCAGCCATCTGTTGTTTGCCCCTCCCCCGTGCCTTCCTTGAC
CCTGGAAGGTGCCACTCCCACTGTCCTTTCCTAATAAAATGAGGAAATTGCATCGCATTGTCTGAGTAGG
TGTCATTCTATTCTGGGGGGTGGGGTGGGGCAGGACAGCAAGGGGGAGGATTGGGAAGACAATAGCAGGC
ATGCTGGGGAGGCGCGCCGTAAAAGCTTGGCATAGATCTTATTGCAGAAGCCATATGTTTTAGGTGCCAG
GGCGTGCCCTTGGGCTCCCCGGGCGCGTTTGGACGCATTTATCGAATTCTACCGGGTAGGGGAGGCGCTT
TTCCCAAGGCAGTCTGGAGCATGCGCTTTAGCAGCCCCGCTGGGCCCTTGGCGCTACACAAGTGGCCTCT
GGCCTCGCACACATTCCACATCCACCGGTAGGCGCCAACCGGCTCCGTTCTTTGGTGGCCCCTTCGCGCC
ACCTTCTACTCCTCCCCTAGTCAGGAAGTTCCCCCCCGCCCCGCAGCTCGCGTCGTGCAGGACGTGACAA
ATGGAAGTAGCACGTCTCACTAGTCTCGTGCAGATGGACAGCACCGCTGAGCAATGGAAGCGGGTAGGCC
TTTGGGGCAGCGGCCAATAGCAGCTTTGCTCCTTCGCTTTCTGGGCTCAGAGGCTGGGAAGGGGTGGGTC
CGGGGGCGGGCTCAGGGGCGGGCTCAGGGGCGGGGCGGGCGCCCGAAGGTCCTCCGGAGGCCCGGCATTC
TGCACGCTTCAAAAGCGCACGTCTGCCGCGCTGTTCTCCTCTTCCTCATCTCCGGGCCTTTCGACCTGCA
GCAGCACGTGTTGACAATTAATCATCGGCATAGTATATCGGCATAGTATAATACGACAAGGTGAGGAACT
AAACCATGGGATCGGCCATTGAACAAGATGGATTGCACGCAGGTTCTCCGGCCGCTTGGGTGGAGAGGCT
ATTCGGCTATGACTGGGCACAACAGACGATCGGCTGCTCTGATGCCGCCGTGTTCCGGCTGTCAGCGCAG
GGGCGCCCGGTTCTTTTTGTCAAGACCGACCTGTCCGGTGCCCTGAATGAACTGCAGGACGAGGCAGCGC
GGCTATCGTGGCTGGCCACGACGGGCGTTCCTTGCGCAGCTGTGCTCGACGTTGTCACTGAAGCGGGAAG
GGACTGGCTGCTATTGGGCGAAGTGCCGGGGCAGGATCTCCTGTCATCTCACCTTGCTCCTGCCGAGAAA
GTATCCATCATGGCTGATGCAATGCGGCGGCTGCATACGCTTGATCCGGCTACCTGCCCATTCGACCACC
AAGCGAAACATCGCATCGAGCGAGCACGTACTCGGATGGAAGCCGGTCTTGTCGATCAGGATGATCTGGA
CGAAGAGCATCAGGGGCTCGCGCCAGCCGAACTGTTCGCCAGGCTCAAGGCGCGCATGCCCGACGGCGAG
GATCTCGTCGTGACCCATGGCGATGCCTGCTTGCCGAATATCATGGTGGAAAATGGCCGCTTTTCTGGAT
TCATCGACTGTGGCCGGCTGGGTGTGGCGGACCGCTATCAGGACATAGCGTTGGCTACCCGTGATATTGC
TGAAGAGCTTGGCGGCGAATGGGCTGACCGCTTCCTCGTGCTTTACGGTATCGCCGCTCCCGATTCGCAG
CGCATCGCCTTCTATCGCCTTCTTGACGAGTTCTTCTGAGGGGATCCGCTGTAAGTCTGCAGAAATTGAT
GATCTATTAAACAATAAAGATGTCCACTAAAATGGAAGTTTTTCCTGTCATACTTTGTTAAGAAGGGTGA
GAACAGAGTACCTACATTTTGAATGGAAGGATTGGAGCTACGGGGGTGGGGGTGGGGTGGGATTAGATAA
ATGCCTGCTCTTTACTGAAGGCTCTTTACTATTGCTTTATGATAATGTTTCATAGTTGGATATCATAATT
TAAACAAGCAAAACCAAATTAAGGGCCAGCTCATTCCTCCCACTCATGATCTATAGATCTATAGATCTCT
CGTGGGATCATTGTTTTTCTCTTGATTCCCACTTTGTGGTTCTAAGTACTGTGGTTTCCAAATGTGTCAG
TTTCATAGCCTGAAGAACGAGATCAGCAGCCTCTGTTCCACATACACTTCATTCTCAGTATTGTTTTGCC
AAGTTCTAATTCCATCAGAAAGCTTACCCCAACTGGGGTAACCTTTGAGTTCTCTCAGTTGGGGGAGCGG
CCGCGCTAGCTGTACAAATATTAAGGCTGCCAGCCAACCACAGAAGTTAATGGAACACCCCTCTGCCTTG
GACCCTGTCTCAACCTGGCACACTGAATGCCCTGCCTAGAGTGCCCTGCAGGTTGCCCAAGTTCTCTGTC
CCTAGCCCAGTGCCACAAGTCCACACACGCTACTGCCAGCGCCAGCACCCCCTGCTGGCTCCTTTTACCC
TATGGTCCTCTGATCACCAATCAGATGCTGCTGTGATTTCTTTTTTTTTAATGATTCCAAATAAAACCTG
AGCCCCACTCCCACCAGTGCTTCTTCTTTGTGCTATGCCGACCCTCATGAAGCCCTCTGGACATTCCCAG
GGGAAAGACATCAAGGCTCAGCATCTGATGGGACCAGGTACACGTGAAGAGTTCTGGAACCTGTGCCTTC
AGGAGCCCTGCTGTCTTTAGCAGCAGTGTATCATCCTTTCTCTTGGCTCCCCCTAAATAACAGGCTGCTG
ATACTGTCCATGGAAGTGCAGTGGCTAGACAGGGTCTCAGACTCAGTGTCCCTTTAGAGCGGATCCCACT
GCCTGCCTGGTTCACTGTGTCTGAGGAACCTCAGGTGGGCAGAGGGTGAGAATGTCTGTGTAACTGCAGC
TTGTGTGTTACGGGGACCAGGGCTTCAACCACAGGGTGAACAGGGACAGCAGAGCAACCCAAGGCACCTT
CCATGGCCCCTGACATCCTCAGACAGGTGGGCTTTCCTTTCCCCTCTAGCCCAGGAGACTACAGGACATC
ATAAAGAAAATGGTGTTGACATATTTGGGACTGGGAGTATAGTTTGGTGGCAGAATGCTTGCCTACCAAG
CATGAGGCCGTAGGTTCAAACCTCAGTGCTGAAGATGAATAAATAGCTGGTATGCACCATGGTAAGCCTC
GAGGTTTAAACTTAATTAACACCGCGGTGGAGCTCCAGCTTTTGTCCCCTTTAGTGAGGGTTAATTGCGC
GCTTGGCGTAATCATGGTCATAGCTGTTTCCTGTGTGAAATTGTTATCCGCTCACAATTCCACACAACAT
ACGAGCCGGAAGCATAAAGTGTAAAGCCTGGGGTGCCTAATGAGTGAGCTAACTCACATTAATTGCGTTG
CGCTCACTGCCCGCTTTCCAGTCGGGAAACCTGTCGTGCCAGCTGCATTAATGAATCGGCCAACGCGCGG
GGAGAGGCGGTTTGCGTATTGGGCGCTCTTCCGCTTCCTCGCTCACTGACTCGCTGCGCTCGGTCGTTCG
GCTGCGGCGAGCGGTATCAGTTCACTCAAAGGCGGTAATACGGTTATCCACAGAATCAGGGGATAACGCA
GGAAAGAACATGTGAGCAAAAGGCCAGCAAAAGGCCAGGAACCGTAAAAAGGCCGCGTTGCTGGCGTTTT
TCCATAGGCTCCGCCCCCCTGACGAGCATCACAAAAATCGACGCTCAAGTCAGAGGTGGCGAAACCCGAC
AGGACTATAAAGATACCAGGCGTTTCCCCCTGGAAGCTCCCTCGTGCGCTCTCCTGTTCCGACCCTGCCG
CTTACCGGATACCTGTCCGCCTTTCTCCCTTCGGGAAGCGTGGCGCTTTCTCATAGCTCACGCTGTAGGT
ATCTCAGTTCGGTGTAGGTCGTTCGCTCCAAGCTGGGCTGTGTGCACGAACCCCCCGTTCAGCCCGACCG
CTGCGCCTTATCCGGTAACTATCGTCTTGAGTCCAACCCGGTAAGACACGACTTATCGCCACTGGCAGCA
GCCACTGGTAACAGGATTAGCAGAGCGAGGTATGTAGGCGGTGCTACAGAGTTCTTGAAGTGGTGGCCTA
ACTACGGCTACACTAGAAGAACAGTATTTGGTATCTGCGCTCTGCTGAAGCCAGTTACCTTCGGAAAAAG
AGTTGGTAGCTCTTGATCCGGCAAACAAACCACCGCTGGTAGCGGTGGTTTTTTTGTTTGCAAGCAGCAG
ATTACGCGCAGAAAAAAAGGATCTCAAGAAGATCCTTTGATCTTTTCTACGGGGTCTGACGCTCAGTGGA
ACGAAAACTCACGTTAAGGGATTTTGGTCATGAGATTATCAAAAAGGATCTTCACCTAGATCCTTTTAAA
TTAAAAATGAAGTTTTAAATCAATCTAAAGTATATATGAGTAAACTTGGTCTGACAGTTACCAATGCTTA
ATCAGTGAGGCACCTATCTCAGCGATCTGTCTATTTCGTTCATCCATAGTTGCCTGACTCCCCGTCGTGT
AGATAACTACGATACGGGAGGGCTTACCATCTGGCCCCAGTGCTGCAATGATACCGCGAGACCCACGCTC
ACCGGCTCCAGATTTATCAGCAATAAACCAGCCAGCCGGAAGGGCCGAGCGCAGAAGTGGTCCTGCAACT
TTATCCGCCTCCATCCAGTCTATTAATTGTTGCTGGGAAGCTAGAGTAAGTAGTTCGCCAGTTAATAGTT
TGCGCAACGTTGTTGCCATTGCTACAGGCATCGTGGTGTCACGCTCGTCGTTTGGTATGGCTTCATTCAG
CTCCGGTTCCCAACGATCAAGGCGAGTTACATGATCCCCCATGTTGTGCAAAAAAGCGGTTAGCTCCTTC
GGTCCTCCGATCGTTGTCAGAAGTAAGTTGGCCGCAGTGTTATCACTCATGGTTATGGCAGCACTGCATA
ATTCTCTTACTGTCATGCCATCCGTAAGATGCTTTTCTGTGACTGGTGAGTACTCAACCAAGTCATTCTG
AGAATAGTGTATGCGGCGACCGAGCTGCTCTTGCCCGGCGTCAATACGGGATAATACCGCGCCACATAGC
AGAACTTTAAAAGTGCTCATCATTGGAAAACGTTCTTCGGGGCGAAAACTCTCAAGGATCTTACCGCTGT
TGAGATCCAGTTCGATGTAACCCACTCGTGCACCCAACTGATCTTCAGCATCTTTTACTTTCACCAGCGT
TTCTGGGTGAGCAAAAACAGGAAGGCAAAATGCCGCAAAAAAGGGAATAAGGGCGACACGGAAATGTTGA
ATACTCATACCCTTCCTTTTTCAATATTATTGAAGCATTTATCAGGGTTATTGTCTCATGAGCGGATACA
TATTTGAATGTATTTAGAAAAATAAACAAATAGGGGTTCCGCGCACATTTCCCCGAAAAGTGCCAC
Features (pLannotate 1.2.2; 21 found; start..end, strand, type, name):
     30..458     -  rep_origin     f1 ori (sequence partly withheld): f1 bacteriophage origin of replication; arrow indicates direction of (+) strand synthesis
    463..618     -  CDS            lacZα (fragment): LacZα fragment of β-galactosidase; lacZ fragment
    626..644     +  promoter       T7 promoter: promoter for bacteriophage T7 RNA polymerase
   1337..1402    +  CDS            Sncg (fragment): SYUG_MOUSE - Also known as Persyn. Experimental evidence at protein level: Swiss-Prot protein existence level 1. Plays a role in neurofilament network integrity. May be involved in modulating axonal architecture during development and in the adult. In vitro, increases the susceptibility of neurofilament-H to calcium-dependent proteases. May also function in modulating the keratin network in skin. Activates the MAPK and Elk-1 signal transduction pathway (By similarity). From Mus musculus (Mouse).
   1827..2289    +  misc_feature   IRES: internal ribosome entry site (IRES) of the encephalomyocarditis virus (EMCV)
   2309..3607    +  CDS            FLPo: nuclear-targeted site-specific recombinase FLPo is a mouse codon-optimized fusion between the SV40 nuclear localization signal and a thermostable version of the Saccharomyces cerevisiae site-specific recombinase FLP. Recombination occurs at FRT sequences.
   3621..3828    +  polyA_signal   bGH poly(A) signal: bovine growth hormone polyadenylation signal
   3882..3915    +  protein_bind   attB: minimal attB site for the φC31 integrase (Groth et al., 2000) phage φC31 integrase
   3942..4441    +  promoter       PGK promoter: mouse phosphoglycerate kinase 1 promoter
   4458..4505    +  promoter       EM7 promoter: synthetic bacterial promoter&nbsp
   4524..5327    +  CDS            NeoR/KanR: aminoglycoside phosphotransferase from Tn5; aph(3')-II (or nptII); confers resistance to neomycin, kanamycin, and G418 (Geneticin®)
   5337..5798    +  polyA_signal   PGK poly(A) signal: mouse phosphoglycerate kinase 1 polyadenylation signal
   5805..5843    +  protein_bind   phage φC31 attP (fragment): attachment site of phage φC31 phage φC31 integrase
   6806..6824    -  promoter       T3 promoter: promoter for bacteriophage T3 RNA polymerase
   6869..6885    -  protein_bind   lac operator: The lac repressor binds to the lac operator to inhibit transcription in E. coli. This inhibition can be relieved by adding lactose or isopropyl-β-D-thiogalactopyranoside (IPTG). lac repressor encoded by lacI
   6893..6923    -  promoter       lac promoter: promoter for the E. coli lac operon
   6938..6959    -  protein_bind   CAP binding site: CAP binding activates transcription in the presence of cAMP. E. coli catabolite activator protein
   6972..7064    -  CDS            lacI (fragment): lac repressor; lacI; The lac repressor binds to the lac operator to inhibit transcription in E. coli. This inhibition can be relieved by adding lactose or isopropyl-β-D-thiogalactopyranoside (IPTG).
   7247..7835    -  rep_origin     ori: high-copy-number ColE1/pMB1/pBR322/pUC origin of replication
   8006..8866    -  CDS            AmpR: β-lactamase; bla; confers resistance to ampicillin, carbenicillin, and related antibiotics
   8870..8971    -  promoter       AmpR promoter: bla
