[The description below was written by a language model from this plasmid's Addgene catalogue record and pLannotate feature annotations shown in this document.]
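Description:
AiP940-Sncg-IRES2-FlpO-neo is a gene-targeting vector for knocking a FlpO recombinase cassette into the mouse Sncg (gamma-synuclein) locus by homologous recombination. It is built on a minimal, pBluescript-like cloning backbone of about 9 kb. The backbone carries a high-copy ColE1/pUC origin, an f1 origin, an ampicillin resistance gene with its own promoter, and remnants of the lacZα/lac promoter region. T7 and T3 promoters flank the cloned insert. Although it is catalogued as a mammalian expression vector, its stated purpose is targeting, and no independent mammalian promoter is annotated upstream of FlpO.

The payload sits between mouse Sncg homology arms. Only a short fragment of Sncg coding sequence is annotated in the upstream arm, and the unannotated stretches on either side of the cassette presumably make up the rest of the arms. Downstream of the Sncg coding fragment is an EMCV-type IRES (IRES2 in the name), followed by mouse codon-optimised, nuclear-targeted FLPo and a bGH polyadenylation signal. After correct integration, FlpO should therefore be translated from a bicistronic transcript driven by the endogenous Sncg regulatory elements, so that recombinase activity at FRT sites is restricted to Sncg-expressing cells.

A selection cassette follows, consisting of a PGK promoter and a bacterial EM7 promoter driving NeoR/KanR with a PGK poly(A) signal. This allows G418 selection of targeted mammalian cells, and kanamycin selection in bacteria. The cassette is flanked by φC31 attB and attP sites, which would allow φC31 integrase to excise the neo marker after targeting. The construct is suited to generating an Sncg-IRES2-FlpO driver mouse line, though the record does not state the cell type or method used for targeting.
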