Addgene plasmid #181773: AiP940-Sncg-IRES2-FlpO-neo
Purpose: targeting vector
Depositing lab: Tanya Daigle. Depositing organization: Allen Institute.
Backbone
  Vector backbone: minimal cloning vector
  Vector type: Mammalian Expression
Growth in bacteria
  Bacterial resistance: Ampicillin, 100 μg/mL
  Growth temperature: 37°C
  Growth strain: NEB Stable
  Copy number: High Copy
Gene/Insert
  Gene/Insert name: Sncg homology arms, FlpO
  Species: M. musculus (mouse)
  Cloning method: Restriction Enzyme; 5′ cloning site unknown (unknown if destroyed)
Terms and licenses: Academic/Nonprofit Terms; Industry Terms: Not Available to Industry
How to cite: AiP940-Sncg-IRES2-FlpO-neo was a gift from Tanya Daigle (Addgene plasmid # 181773 ; http://n2t.net/addgene:181773 ; RRID:Addgene_181773)
